>Addgene plasmid #176538 | pHS0781 pcDNA3.1(+) CMV-SV40 NLS-AwaIscB-nucleoplasmin NLS-3xHA | addgene full sequence | sequence record 345519 | Addgene NGS Result
GACATTGATTATTGACTAGTTATTAATAGTAATCAATTACGGGGTCATTAGTTCATAGCCCATATATGGA
GTTCCGCGTTACATAACTTACGGTAAATGGCCCGCCTGGCTGACCGCCCAACGACCCCCGCCCATTGACG
TCAATAATGACGTATGTTCCCATAGTAACGCCAATAGGGACTTTCCATTGACGTCAATGGGTGGAGTATT
TACGGTAAACTGCCCACTTGGCAGTACATCAAGTGTATCATATGCCAAGTACGCCCCCTATTGACGTCAA
TGACGGTAAATGGCCCGCCTGGCATTATGCCCAGTACATGACCTTATGGGACTTTCCTACTTGGCAGTAC
ATCTACGTATTAGTCATCGCTATTACCATGGTGATGCGGTTTTGGCAGTACATCAATGGGCGTGGATAGC
GGTTTGACTCACGGGGATTTCCAAGTCTCCACCCCATTGACGTCAATGGGAGTTTGTTTTGGCACCAAAA
TCAACGGGACTTTCCAAAATGTCGTAACAACTCCGCCCCATTGACGCAAATGGGCGGTAGGCGTGTACGG
TGGGAGGTCTATATAAGCAGAGCTCTCTGGCTAACTAGAGAACCCACTGCTTACTGGCTTATCGAAATTA
ATACGACTCACTATAGGGAGACCCAAGCTGGCTAGCGTTTAAACTTAAGCTTGCCACCATGGGATCTCCA
AAAAAGAAACGGAAGGTGGGATCTAGCGTGTTCGTGCTGAACAAGCAGAAACGGCCTCTGATGCCCTGCA
GCGAGAAGAGAGCCCGCCTGCTGCTGGAAAGAGGCAGAGCCGTGGTGGTGCGGCTGGTGCCATTCACCAT
CCGGCTGAAGGATAGAATCGGCGGCGTGCTGCAGCCCCTGAGACTGAAGCTGGACCCTGGCTCTAAGACA
ACCGGCATCGCCCTGGTGCGCGAGGTGGTGCGGCGGGACGAGAGCGTGGTTTGGCTGGCTGAACTGACAC
ACAGAGGATATCAGATCAGCGAGGCCCTGAGAGCTAGAAGCGCCATGAGAAGAAGAAGAAGGTCCGCCAA
CCTGCGGTACAGAGCCCCTAGATTCCTGAATCGGACCAAGCCTAAGGGCTGGCTGGCCCCTAGCCTGAGA
CATAGAGTGGAAACCACCATTAACTGGGTCAAGAGACTGCGGAGACTGGCTCCTATCACGGAAATCACCC
AGGAGCTGGTCAGGTTCGACCTGCAAGCCATGCAGCACCCCGAGATCAGCGGCATTGAGTACCAGCAGGG
CGAGCTGGCTGGCTACGAGGTGCGGGAATACCTGCTGGAAAAGTGGCAGCGGACATGCGCCTACTGCGGC
GCCCAGCAGGTGCCCCTCCAGATCGAGCACATCAGACCTAAGTCCGCCGGCGGAAGCAACAGATTGTCTA
ATCTCACCCTGGCTTGCGCCCCTTGCAACCACAAGAAGGGCGCTCAATCTATCGAGGCCTTCCTGAAGCA
CAAACTGGAACTGCTGAAACAGATCCAGGCCCAGGCACAAGCCCCTCTGAAAGACGCCGCCGCCGTGAAC
ACCACCCGGTGGGCCCTGTTCAACGCCCTGAAGGCTACAGGCCTGCAGGTGAAAACCGGCAGCGGCGGAC
AGACCAAATACAACCGCCAGAGACTGGGCATCCCAAAGACCCACGCCCTGGACGCCGCTTGTGTGGGCAA
GCTGGATGCCCTGCACAACTGGCAGATCCCTACACTGGCCATCAAGGCGATGGGCAGAGGCAGCTACCAG
AGGACCAGACTGAATAGATTCGGCTTCCCCAGAGGCCACCTGATGAGACACAAGAGAATCCACGGTTTTC
AGACCGGCGACAGAGTGATCGCACACATCCCCAGCGGCAAAAAGGCCGGAGTGCACGTGGGAAGAGTGGC
CGTCCGAACCAGCGGATCTTTTAACATCCAAACAGCCACAGGCGTGATCCAGGGCATCGCCCACCGGCAT
TGTAGCGTCCTGCAGCGGGCCGACGGCTACGGCTACAGCTTCAACCTGACCCAGCCTGAGGAAGCCAGAC
TGGCTGCCGGATCCAAAAGGCCGGCGGCCACGAAAAAGGCCGGCCAGGCAAAAAAGAAAAAGGGATCTTA
CCCATACGATGTTCCAGATTACGCTTACCCATACGATGTTCCAGATTACGCTTACCCATACGATGTTCCA
GATTACGCTTGAGGCCGCTCGAGTCTAGAGGGCCCGTTTAAACCCGCTGATCAGCCTCGACTGTGCCTTC
TAGTTGCCAGCCATCTGTTGTTTGCCCCTCCCCCGTGCCTTCCTTGACCCTGGAAGGTGCCACTCCCACT
GTCCTTTCCTAATAAAATGAGGAAATTGCATCGCATTGTCTGAGTAGGTGTCATTCTATTCTGGGGGGTG
GGGTGGGGCAGGACAGCAAGGGGGAGGATTGGGAAGACAATAGCAGGCATGCTGGGGATGCGGTGGGCTC
TATGGCTTCTGAGGCGGAAAGAACCAGCTGGGGCTCTAGGGGGTATCCCC
[124 nt withheld, positions 2501-2624]
C
[91 nt withheld, positions 2626-2716]
A
[49 nt withheld, positions 2718-2766]
CCTTTGACGTTGGAGTCCACGTTCTTT
[37 nt withheld, positions 2794-2830]
ACCCTATCTCGGTCTATTCTTTTGATTTATAAGGGATTTTGCCGATTTCGGCCTATTGGTTAAAAAATGA
GCTGATTTAACAAAAATTTAACGCGAATTAATTCTGTGGAATGTGTGTCAGTTAGGGTGTGGAAAGTCCC
CAGGCTCCCCAGCAGGCAGAAGTATGCAAAGCATGCATCTCAATTAGTCAGCAACCAGGTGTGGAAAGTC
CCCAGGCTCCCCAGCAGGCAGAAGTATGCAAAGCATGCATCTCAATTAGTCAGCAACCATAGTCCCGCCC
CTAACTCCGCCCATCCCGCCCCTAACTCCGCCCAGTTCCGCCCATTCTCCGCCCCATGGCTGACTAATTT
TTTTTATTTATGCAGAGGCCGAGGCCGCCTCTGCCTCTGAGCTATTCCAGAAGTAGTGAGGAGGCTTTTT
TGGAGGCCTAGGCTTTTGCAAAAAGCTCCCGGGAGCTTGTATATCCATTTTCGGATCTGATCAAGAGACA
GGATGAGGATCGTTTCGCATGATTGAACAAGATGGATTGCACGCAGGTTCTCCGGCCGCTTGGGTGGAGA
GGCTATTCGGCTATGACTGGGCACAACAGACAATCGGCTGCTCTGATGCCGCCGTGTTCCGGCTGTCAGC
GCAGGGGCGCCCGGTTCTTTTTGTCAAGACCGACCTGTCCGGTGCCCTGAATGAACTGCAGGACGAGGCA
GCGCGGCTATCGTGGCTGGCCACGACGGGCGTTCCTTGCGCAGCTGTGCTCGACGTTGTCACTGAAGCGG
GAAGGGACTGGCTGCTATTGGGCGAAGTGCCGGGGCAGGATCTCCTGTCATCTCACCTTGCTCCTGCCGA
GAAAGTATCCATCATGGCTGATGCAATGCGGCGGCTGCATACGCTTGATCCGGCTACCTGCCCATTCGAC
CACCAAGCGAAACATCGCATCGAGCGAGCACGTACTCGGATGGAAGCCGGTCTTGTCGATCAGGATGATC
TGGACGAAGAGCATCAGGGGCTCGCGCCAGCCGAACTGTTCGCCAGGCTCAAGGCGCGCATGCCCGACGG
CGAGGATCTCGTCGTGACCCATGGCGATGCCTGCTTGCCGAATATCATGGTGGAAAATGGCCGCTTTTCT
GGATTCATCGACTGTGGCCGGCTGGGTGTGGCGGACCGCTATCAGGACATAGCGTTGGCTACCCGTGATA
TTGCTGAAGAGCTTGGCGGCGAATGGGCTGACCGCTTCCTCGTGCTTTACGGTATCGCCGCTCCCGATTC
GCAGCGCATCGCCTTCTATCGCCTTCTTGACGAGTTCTTCTGAGCGGGACTCTGGGGTTCGAAATGACCG
ACCAAGCGACGCCCAACCTGCCATCACGAGATTTCGATTCCACCGCCGCCTTCTATGAAAGGTTGGGCTT
CGGAATCGTTTTCCGGGACGCCGGCTGGATGATCCTCCAGCGCGGGGATCTCATGCTGGAGTTCTTCGCC
CACCCCAACTTGTTTATTGCAGCTTATAATGGTTACAAATAAAGCAATAGCATCACAAATTTCACAAATA
AAGCATTTTTTTCACTGCATTCTAGTTGTGGTTTGTCCAAACTCATCAATGTATCTTATCATGTCTGTAT
ACCGTCGACCTCTAGCTAGAGCTTGGCGTAATCATGGTCATAGCTGTTTCCTGTGTGAAATTGTTATCCG
CTCACAATTCCACACAACATACGAGCCGGAAGCATAAAGTGTAAAGCCTGGGGTGCCTAATGAGTGAGCT
AACTCACATTAATTGCGTTGCGCTCACTGCCCGCTTTCCAGTCGGGAAACCTGTCGTGCCAGCTGCATTA
ATGAATCGGCCAACGCGCGGGGAGAGGCGGTTTGCGTATTGGGCGCTCTTCCGCTTCCTCGCTCACTGAC
TCGCTGCGCTCGGTCGTTCGGCTGCGGCGAGCGGTATCAGCTCACTCAAAGGCGGTAATACGGTTATCCA
CAGAATCAGGGGATAACGCAGGAAAGAACATGTGAGCAAAAGGCCAGCAAAAGGCCAGGAACCGTAAAAA
GGCCGCGTTGCTGGCGTTTTTCCATAGGCTCCGCCCCCCTGACGAGCATCACAAAAATCGACGCTCAAGT
CAGAGGTGGCGAAACCCGACAGGACTATAAAGATACCAGGCGTTTCCCCCTGGAAGCTCCCTCGTGCGCT
CTCCTGTTCCGACCCTGCCGCTTACCGGATACCTGTCCGCCTTTCTCCCTTCGGGAAGCGTGGCGCTTTC
TCATAGCTCACGCTGTAGGTATCTCAGTTCGGTGTAGGTCGTTCGCTCCAAGCTGGGCTGTGTGCACGAA
CCCCCCGTTCAGCCCGACCGCTGCGCCTTATCCGGTAACTATCGTCTTGAGTCCAACCCGGTAAGACACG
ACTTATCGCCACTGGCAGCAGCCACTGGTAACAGGATTAGCAGAGCGAGGTATGTAGGCGGTGCTACAGA
GTTCTTGAAGTGGTGGCCTAACTACGGCTACACTAGAAGAACAGTATTTGGTATCTGCGCTCTGCTGAAG
CCAGTTACCTTCGGAAAAAGAGTTGGTAGCTCTTGATCCGGCAAACAAACCACCGCTGGTAGCGGTGGTT
TTTTTGTTTGCAAGCAGCAGATTACGCGCAGAAAAAAAGGATCTCAAGAAGATCCTTTGATCTTTTCTAC
GGGGTCTGACGCTCAGTGGAACGAAAACTCACGTTAAGGGATTTTGGTCATGAGATTATCAAAAAGGATC
TTCACCTAGATCCTTTTAAATTAAAAATGAAGTTTTAAATCAATCTAAAGTATATATGAGTAAACTTGGT
CTGACAGTTACCAATGCTTAATCAGTGAGGCACCTATCTCAGCGATCTGTCTATTTCGTTCATCCATAGT
TGCCTGACTCCCCGTCGTGTAGATAACTACGATACGGGAGGGCTTACCATCTGGCCCCAGTGCTGCAATG
ATACCGCGAGACCCACGCTCACCGGCTCCAGATTTATCAGCAATAAACCAGCCAGCCGGAAGGGCCGAGC
GCAGAAGTGGTCCTGCAACTTTATCCGCCTCCATCCAGTCTATTAATTGTTGCCGGGAAGCTAGAGTAAG
TAGTTCGCCAGTTAATAGTTTGCGCAACGTTGTTGCCATTGCTACAGGCATCGTGGTGTCACGCTCGTCG
TTTGGTATGGCTTCATTCAGCTCCGGTTCCCAACGATCAAGGCGAGTTACATGATCCCCCATGTTGTGCA
AAAAAGCGGTTAGCTCCTTCGGTCCTCCGATCGTTGTCAGAAGTAAGTTGGCCGCAGTGTTATCACTCAT
GGTTATGGCAGCACTGCATAATTCTCTTACTGTCATGCCATCCGTAAGATGCTTTTCTGTGACTGGTGAG
TACTCAACCAAGTCATTCTGAGAATAGTGTATGCGGCGACCGAGTTGCTCTTGCCCGGCGTCAATACGGG
ATAATACCGCGCCACATAGCAGAACTTTAAAAGTGCTCATCATTGGAAAACGTTCTTCGGGGCGAAAACT
CTCAAGGATCTTACCGCTGTTGAGATCCAGTTCGATGTAACCCACTCGTGCACCCAACTGATCTTCAGCA
TCTTTTACTTTCACCAGCGTTTCTGGGTGAGCAAAAACAGGAAGGCAAAATGCCGCAAAAAAGGGAATAA
GGGCGACACGGAAATGTTGAATACTCATACTCTTCCTTTTTCAATATTATTGAAGCATTTATCAGGGTTA
TTGTCTCATGAGCGGATACATATTTGAATGTATTTAGAAAAATAAACAAATAGGGGTTCCGCGCACATTT
CCCCGAAAAGTGCCACCTGACGTCGACGGATCGGGAGATCTCCCGATCCCCTATGGTGCACTCTCAGTAC
AATCTGCTCTGATGCCGCATAGTTAAGCCAGTATCTGCTCCCTGCTTGTGTGTTGGAGGTCGCTGAGTAG
TGCGCGAGCAAAATTTAAGCTACAACAAGGCAAGGCTTGACCGACAATTGCATGAAGAATCTGCTTAGGG
TTAGGCGTTTTGCGCTGCTTCGCGATGTACGGGCCAGATATACGCGTT
Features (pLannotate 1.2.2; 25 found; start..end, strand, type, name):
      1..380     +  enhancer       CMV enhancer: human cytomegalovirus immediate early enhancer
    381..584     +  promoter       CMV promoter: human cytomegalovirus (CMV) immediate early promoter
    580..613     +  LTR            5' LTR (truncated) (fragment): truncated 5' long terminal repeat (LTR) from HIV-1
    629..647     +  promoter       T7 promoter: promoter for bacteriophage T7 RNA polymerase
   1025..1041    +  CDS            CIBN (fragment): N-terminal portion of the CIB1 transcription factor from Arabidopsis thaliana binds to CRY2 (cryptochrome 2) that has absorbed blue light (Kennedy et al., 2010)
   1527..1543    +  CDS            CLIP-tag™ (fragment): human O6-alkylguanine-DNA-alkyltransferase variant that forms covalent bonds with benzylcytosine derivatives fast-reacting variant, optimized for mammalian expression
   2045..2092    +  CDS            nucleoplasmin NLS: bipartite nuclear localization signal from nucleoplasmin
   2099..2115    +  CDS            3xHA (fragment): three tandem HA epitope tags
   2126..2142    +  CDS            3xHA (fragment): three tandem HA epitope tags
   2153..2180    +  CDS            3xHA (fragment): three tandem HA epitope tags
   2231..2455    +  polyA_signal   bGH poly(A) signal: bovine growth hormone polyadenylation signal
   2459..2480    +  promoter       SV40 promoter (fragment): SV40 enhancer and early promoter
   2501..2929    +  rep_origin     f1 ori (sequence partly withheld): f1 bacteriophage origin of replication; arrow indicates direction of (+) strand synthesis
   2943..3272    +  promoter       SV40 promoter: SV40 enhancer and early promoter
   3339..4130    +  CDS            neo: KKA2_KLEPN - Also known as kan, nptII. Experimental evidence at protein level: Swiss-Prot protein existence level 1. Resistance to kanamycin, neomycin, paromomycin, ribostamycin, butirosin and gentamicin B. From Klebsiella pneumoniae.
   4154..4312    +  CDS            ble (fragment): BLE_KLEPN - Experimental evidence at protein level: Swiss-Prot protein existence level 1. Binding protein with a strong affinity to the bleomycin family of antibiotics. Binds to CL990; an antimitotic-antibiotic compound. From Klebsiella pneumoniae.
   4307..4428    +  polyA_signal   SV40 poly(A) signal: SV40 polyadenylation signal
   4501..4517    -  protein_bind   lac operator: The lac repressor binds to the lac operator to inhibit transcription in E. coli. This inhibition can be relieved by adding lactose or isopropyl-β-D-thiogalactopyranoside (IPTG). lac repressor encoded by lacI
   4525..4555    -  promoter       lac promoter: promoter for the E. coli lac operon
   4570..4591    -  protein_bind   CAP binding site: CAP binding activates transcription in the presence of cAMP. E. coli catabolite activator protein
   4604..4696    -  CDS            lacI (fragment): lac repressor; lacI; The lac repressor binds to the lac operator to inhibit transcription in E. coli. This inhibition can be relieved by adding lactose or isopropyl-β-D-thiogalactopyranoside (IPTG).
   4879..5467    -  rep_origin     ori: high-copy-number ColE1/pMB1/pBR322/pUC origin of replication
   5638..6498    -  CDS            AmpR: β-lactamase; bla; confers resistance to ampicillin, carbenicillin, and related antibiotics
   6499..6603    -  promoter       AmpR promoter: bla
   6662..6714    -  misc_feature   bom (fragment): basis of mobility region from pBR322
