[The description below was written by a language model from this plasmid's Addgene catalogue record and pLannotate feature annotations shown in this document.]
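Description:
pHS0781 pcDNA3.1(+) CMV-SV40 NLS-AwaIscB-nucleoplasmin NLS-3xHA is a mammalian expression plasmid of about 6.9 kb built on the pcDNA3.1 backbone. It is maintained in E. coli at high copy through a ColE1/pUC-type origin and selected with ampicillin via the β-lactamase gene. An f1 origin is also present. For mammalian cells, the backbone carries a neomycin phosphotransferase gene driven by the SV40 early promoter and terminated by an SV40 polyadenylation signal, which allows G418 selection of stable transfectants.

The payload is the roughly 1.3 kb coding sequence for AwaIscB, the IscB protein from Allochromatium warmingii. IscB proteins are encoded by the IS200/IS605 transposon family and were characterised as programmable RNA-guided endonucleases. Transcription is driven by the human CMV immediate-early enhancer and promoter and ends at the bovine growth hormone polyadenylation signal. A T7 promoter lies just upstream of the open reading frame. The protein is flanked by an N-terminal SV40 nuclear localization signal and a C-terminal bipartite nucleoplasmin NLS, which together direct it to the nucleus, and a 3xHA epitope tag follows for immunodetection.

The automated feature table does not annotate the IscB coding region or the SV40 NLS. The very short hits it reports within the insert region (CIBN, CLIP-tag) and at the promoter junction (an HIV-1 LTR fragment) are most likely spurious matches rather than functional elements. The plasmid encodes only the protein component; no guide RNA cassette is recorded. It is intended for expressing nuclear-localized AwaIscB in mammalian cells.
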