Addgene plasmid #176538: pHS0781 pcDNA3.1(+) CMV-SV40 NLS-AwaIscB-nucleoplasmin NLS-3xHA
Purpose: Mammalian expression of nuclear localized AwaIscB
Depositing lab: Feng Zhang. Depositing organization: Broad Institute. Publication: The widespread IS200/IS605 transposon family encodes diverse programmable RNA-guided endonucleases. Altae-Tran H, Kannan S, Demircioglu FE, Oshiro R, Nety SP, McKay LJ, Dlakic M, Inskeep WP, Makarova KS, Macrae RK, Koonin EV, Zhang F. Science. 2021 Oct;374(6563):57-65. doi: 10.1126/science.abj6856. Epub 2021 Sep 9. PubMed 34591643.
Backbone
  Vector backbone: pcDNA3.1
  Backbone size w/o insert (bp): 5373
  Total vector size (bp): 6867
  Vector type: Mammalian Expression
  Selectable markers: Neomycin (select with G418)
Growth in bacteria
  Bacterial resistance: Ampicillin, 100 μg/mL
  Growth temperature: 37°C
  Growth strain: NEB Stable
  Copy number: High Copy
Gene/Insert
  Gene/Insert name: AwaIscB (alt name: IscB(HEARO))
  Species: Allochromatium warmingii
  Insert size (bp): 1311
  GenBank ID: SDX90858.1
  Promoter: CMV
  Tag / fusion protein: SV40 NLS (N terminal on backbone); Nucleoplasmin NLS-3xHA (C terminal on insert)
  Cloning method: Unknown
  Sequencing primers: 5′ n/a
Terms and licenses: Academic/Nonprofit Terms; Industry Terms: Not Available to Industry
How to cite: pHS0781 pcDNA3.1(+) CMV-SV40 NLS-AwaIscB-nucleoplasmin NLS-3xHA was a gift from Feng Zhang (Addgene plasmid # 176538 ; http://n2t.net/addgene:176538 ; RRID:Addgene_176538)
